Addgene plasmid #100472: pCMV_mEm_4GS_LF82_701
Purpose: Mammalian expression of E. coli LF82_701 CDS fused to mEmerald
Depositing lab: Alan Huett. Depositing organization: University of Nottingham. Publication: A multi-phenotypic imaging screen to identify bacterial effectors by exogenous expression in a HeLa cell line. Collins A, Huett A. Sci Data. 2018 May 15;5:180081. doi: 10.1038/sdata.2018.81. PubMed 29762554.
Backbone
  Vector backbone: pCMV
  Backbone size w/o insert (bp): 4502
  Vector type: Mammalian Expression
Growth in bacteria
  Bacterial resistance: Ampicillin, 100 μg/mL
  Growth temperature: 37°C
  Growth strain: XL1 Blue
  Copy number: High Copy
Gene/Insert
  Gene/Insert name: LF82_701
  Insert size (bp): 870
  Promoter: CMV
  Tag / fusion protein: mEmerald (N terminal on backbone)
  Cloning method: Ligation Independent Cloning
  Sequencing primers: 5′ ACTTCTGCTCTAAAAGCTGCGG; 3′ CACTGCATTCTAGTTGTGGTTTGTC
Terms and licenses: Academic/Nonprofit Terms; Industry Terms: Not Available to Industry
How to cite: pCMV_mEm_4GS_LF82_701 was a gift from Alan Huett (Addgene plasmid # 100472 ; http://n2t.net/addgene:100472 ; RRID:Addgene_100472)
