[The description below was written by a language model from this plasmid's Addgene catalogue record and pLannotate feature annotations shown in this document.]
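Description:
pCMV_mEm_4GS_LF82_701 is a mammalian expression plasmid built on a pCMV backbone (about 4.5 kb without insert; the sequenced construct is 5,372 nt) that produces an E. coli LF82 coding sequence, LF82_701, as a fusion to the green fluorescent protein mEmerald. In bacteria it is maintained through a high-copy ColE1/pUC-type origin and selected with ampicillin via the β-lactamase gene and its native promoter. The backbone also carries remnants typical of pUC/pBR322-derived vectors (fragments of lacZα, lacI, rop and bom, plus the lac promoter, operator and CAP site), which appear to be cloning leftovers rather than functional parts of the design. No mammalian selection marker is annotated, so the plasmid seems suited to transient transfection.

The expression unit begins with the human cytomegalovirus immediate early enhancer and promoter, which span the numbering origin of the circular map, followed by a modified SV40 intron with splice donor and acceptor sites, a common addition to improve transcript processing. The short "TRE3GV" hit at the start of the record most likely reflects sequence shared with the minimal CMV promoter region, not a Tet-responsive element. Next comes the mEmerald open reading frame, placed N-terminal to the insert. The name suggests a 4×GS flexible linker between the two, though this is not annotated. The 870 bp LF82_701 insert, introduced by ligation-independent cloning, is not itself annotated but fits the gap between mEmerald and the SV40 polyadenylation signal that terminates the transcript. The construct belongs to a collection for exogenous expression of candidate bacterial effectors in HeLa cells, where the fluorescent tag allows imaging-based screening of localisation and cellular phenotypes. The record does not state the function of LF82_701.
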