Features (pLannotate 1.2.2; 17 found; start..end, strand, type, name):
      1..22      +  promoter       TRE3GV promoter (fragment): 3rd-generation Tet-responsive promoter that can be activated by binding of Tet-On® 3G, optimized for retroviral and lentiviral vectors
    131..227     +  intron         SV40 intron: modified SV40 intron with splice donor and acceptor sites
    288..1004    +  CDS            mEmerald: mEmerald is a basic (constitutively fluorescent) green fluorescent protein published in 1998, derived from Aequorea victoria. It is reported to be a very rapidly-maturing monomer with moderate acid sensitivity.
   1970..2104    -  polyA_signal   SV40 poly(A) signal: SV40 polyadenylation signal
   2239..2255    -  protein_bind   lac operator: The lac repressor binds to the lac operator to inhibit transcription in E. coli. This inhibition can be relieved by adding lactose or isopropyl-β-D-thiogalactopyranoside (IPTG). lac repressor encoded by lacI
   2263..2293    -  promoter       lac promoter: promoter for the E. coli lac operon
   2308..2329    -  protein_bind   CAP binding site: CAP binding activates transcription in the presence of cAMP. E. coli catabolite activator protein
   2342..2434    -  CDS            lacI (fragment): lac repressor; lacI; The lac repressor binds to the lac operator to inhibit transcription in E. coli. This inhibition can be relieved by adding lactose or isopropyl-β-D-thiogalactopyranoside (IPTG).
   2617..3205    -  rep_origin     ori: high-copy-number ColE1/pMB1/pBR322/pUC origin of replication
   3376..4236    -  CDS            AmpR: β-lactamase; bla; confers resistance to ampicillin, carbenicillin, and related antibiotics
   4237..4341    -  promoter       AmpR promoter: bla
   4436..4471    +  CDS            rop (fragment): Rop protein, which maintains plasmids at low copy number; rop
   4573..4672    +  misc_feature   bom (fragment): basis of mobility region from pBR322
   4678..4833    -  CDS            lacZα (fragment): LacZα fragment of β-galactosidase; lacZ fragment
   4839..4859    -  misc_feature   MCS (fragment): pUC18/19 multiple cloning site
   4858..5161    +  enhancer       CMV enhancer: human cytomegalovirus immediate early enhancer
   5162..5365    +  promoter       CMV promoter: human cytomegalovirus (CMV) immediate early promoter
>Addgene plasmid #100472 | pCMV_mEm_4GS_LF82_701 | addgene full sequence | sequence record 210465 | Addgene NGS Result
TGAACCGTCAGATCGCCTGGAGACGCCATCCACGCTGTTTTGACCTCCATAGAAGACACCGGGACCGATC
CAGCCTCCGGACTCTAGAGGATCCGGTACTAGAGGAACTGAAAAACCAGAAAGTTAACTGGTAAGTTTAG
TCTTTTTGTCTTTTATTTCAGGTCCCGGATCCGGTGGTGGTGCAAATCAAAGAACTGCTCCTCAGTGGAT
GTTGCCTTTACTTCTAGGCCTGTACGGAAGTGTTACTTCTGCTCTAAAAGCTGCGGAATTGTACCCGCGG
GCCCACCATGGTGAGCAAGGGCGAGGAGCTGTTCACCGGGGTGGTGCCCATCCTGGTCGAGCTGGACGGC
GACGTAAACGGCCACAAGTTCAGCGTGTCCGGCGAGGGCGAGGGCGATGCCACCTACGGCAAGCTGACCC
TGAAGTTCATCTGCACCACCGGCAAGCTGCCCGTGCCCTGGCCCACCCTCGTGACCACCTTGACCTACGG
CGTGCAGTGCTTCGCCCGCTACCCCGACCACATGAAGCAGCACGACTTCTTCAAGTCCGCCATGCCCGAA
GGCTACGTCCAGGAGCGCACCATCTTCTTCAAGGACGACGGCAACTACAAGACCCGCGCCGAGGTGAAGT
TCGAGGGCGACACCCTGGTGAACCGCATCGAGCTGAAGGGCATCGACTTCAAGGAGGACGGCAACATCCT
GGGGCACAAGCTGGAGTACAACTACAACAGCCACAAGGTCTATATCACCGCCGACAAGCAGAAGAACGGC
ATCAAGGTGAACTTCAAGACCCGCCACAACATCGAGGACGGCAGCGTGCAGCTCGCCGACCACTACCAGC
AGAACACCCCCATCGGCGACGGCCCCGTGCTGCTGCCCGACAACCACTACCTGAGCACCCAGTCCAAGCT
GAGCAAAGACCCCAACGAGAAGCGCGATCACATGGTCCTGCTGGAGTTCGTGACCGCCGCCGGGATCACT
CTCGGCATGGACGAGCTGTACAAGCGAATTGGTGGAGGGGGCGGTTCCGGTGGCGGAGGTTCCCGAATTC
GTCGACGGAGATCTGATATGGATGTATTCAAAATTTCCGTTGATACACAGCAGGTTCACAAGATCACTCA
GGAGAACTTTGATCTCGCAACTAAAAAGCAGGCACCCTGGTATCAGCCAATCAATGGTCACCGGGGATGG
TTTGCGGTTTGTCCGGCTTGTGACAACCCGATCCAGATTATTGGAATGCTTGAACGTGATGCGCCGTATG
GGAAGCACTTCTTCCCGACTGCCGGTGCAGTGGCTGTACCGTTGAAAGGGCGTGTTGATAAGGAGGAATA
TGAGTGGTGCCCATATGCCAGCAAGAATAAGAGTCTAACGAAAGATGCTCGGCGAGCAGAGGGTAGTGAA
CTTGCGCTATTGATAAAAAAAACCTTAATTGAGCAATTTGACCGGGTTATTTATTTGTTAGAAAAGGGCA
TCGGGATGAGAATTTCGGGGGCCTTGGCGAAACAGATGCTGGAAGATTACCGGCTGGCTGAAGGATGGCG
TTATAGAGGGGCGACAAGACAGAATATCCCTTGGGTGTTCGCTTATATGATGCAGGCTAAGTGGGTGAAA
GGGCGCATATTCTACGACAAAAATATTCTGGAAGAACTTTGTACCAAACGAACCGATTTAATTTTTAACG
ACAAAGGGAAACTTACTACTAAAGATGAAAAAAAATTTTGCGACTTAAGTTTTAGTTTCATCAAACACCG
TCGCCATGTAGAGCAGCATACTTTGTCTGAAAGTATCGAGTTCAATATCGCAAACTCAAAACAGGAAACG
GTATACAAAAAGACTATTGCTTTCGAATATGGCGATTTCCTGAGGCTGATAAACAGTAAAAATGAGGCTT
ACAGAAAAATGGACCTTGTTGATCTTGCCAGAAGCGTCTTGGCCTGAATCGGTACCCTCGAGAAGCTTGC
GGCCGCGGGGATCCAGACATGATAAGATACATTGATGAGTTTGGACAAACCACAACTAGAATGCAGTGAA
AAAAATGCTTTATTTGTGAAATTTGTGATGCTATTGCTTTATTTGTAACCATTATAAGCTGCAATAAACA
AGTTAACAACAACAATTGCATTCATTTTATGTTTCAGGTTCAGGGGGAGGTGTGGGAGGTTTTTTCGGAT
CCTCTAGAGTCGATCTGCAGGCATGCTAGCTTGGCGTAATCATGGTCATAGCTGTTTCCTGTGTGAAATT
GTTATCCGCTCACAATTCCACACAACATACGAGCCGGAAGCATAAAGTGTAAAGCCTGGGGTGCCTAATG
AGTGAGCTAACTCACATTAATTGCGTTGCGCTCACTGCCCGCTTTCCAGTCGGGAAACCTGTCGTGCCAG
CTGCATTAATGAATCGGCCAACGCGCGGGGAGAGGCGGTTTGCGTATTGGGCGCTCTTCCGCTTCCTCGC
TCACTGACTCGCTGCGCTCGGTCGTTCGGCTGCGGCGAGCGGTATCAGCTCACTCAAAGGCGGTAATACG
GTTATCCACAGAATCAGGGGATAACGCAGGAAAGAACATGTGAGCAAAAGGCCAGCAAAAGGCCAGGAAC
CGTAAAAAGGCCGCGTTGCTGGCGTTTTTCCATAGGCTCCGCCCCCCTGACGAGCATCACAAAAATCGAC
GCTCAAGTCAGAGGTGGCGAAACCCGACAGGACTATAAAGATACCAGGCGTTTCCCCCTGGAAGCTCCCT
CGTGCGCTCTCCTGTTCCGACCCTGCCGCTTACCGGATACCTGTCCGCCTTTCTCCCTTCGGGAAGCGTG
GCGCTTTCTCATAGCTCACGCTGTAGGTATCTCAGTTCGGTGTAGGTCGTTCGCTCCAAGCTGGGCTGTG
TGCACGAACCCCCCGTTCAGCCCGACCGCTGCGCCTTATCCGGTAACTATCGTCTTGAGTCCAACCCGGT
AAGACACGACTTATCGCCACTGGCAGCAGCCACTGGTAACAGGATTAGCAGAGCGAGGTATGTAGGCGGT
GCTACAGAGTTCTTGAAGTGGTGGCCTAACTACGGCTACACTAGAAGAACAGTATTTGGTATCTGCGCTC
TGCTGAAGCCAGTTACCTTCGGAAAAAGAGTTGGTAGCTCTTGATCCGGCAAACAAACCACCGCTGGTAG
CGGTGGTTTTTTTGTTTGCAAGCAGCAGATTACGCGCAGAAAAAAAGGATCTCAAGAAGATCCTTTGATC
TTTTCTACGGGGTCTGACGCTCAGTGGAACGAAAACTCACGTTAAGGGATTTTGGTCATGAGATTATCAA
AAAGGATCTTCACCTAGATCCTTTTAAATTAAAAATGAAGTTTTAAATCAATCTAAAGTATATATGAGTA
AACTTGGTCTGACAGTTACCAATGCTTAATCAGTGAGGCACCTATCTCAGCGATCTGTCTATTTCGTTCA
TCCATAGTTGCCTGACTCCCCGTCGTGTAGATAACTACGATACGGGAGGGCTTACCATCTGGCCCCAGTG
CTGCAATGATACCGCGAGACCCACGCTCACCGGCTCCAGATTTATCAGCAATAAACCAGCCAGCCGGAAG
GGCCGAGCGCAGAAGTGGTCCTGCAACTTTATCCGCCTCCATCCAGTCTATTAATTGTTGCCGGGAAGCT
AGAGTAAGTAGTTCGCCAGTTAATAGTTTGCGCAACGTTGTTGCCATTGCTACAGGCATCGTGGTGTCAC
GCTCGTCGTTTGGTATGGCTTCATTCAGCTCCGGTTCCCAACGATCAAGGCGAGTTACATGATCCCCCAT
GTTGTGCAAAAAAGCGGTTAGCTCCTTCGGTCCTCCGATCGTTGTCAGAAGTAAGTTGGCCGCAGTGTTA
TCACTCATGGTTATGGCAGCACTGCATAATTCTCTTACTGTCATGCCATCCGTAAGATGCTTTTCTGTGA
CTGGTGAGTACTCAACCAAGTCATTCTGAGAATAGTGTATGCGGCGACCGAGTTGCTCTTGCCCGGCGTC
AATACGGGATAATACCGCGCCACATAGCAGAACTTTAAAAGTGCTCATCATTGGAAAACGTTCTTCGGGG
CGAAAACTCTCAAGGATCTTACCGCTGTTGAGATCCAGTTCGATGTAACCCACTCGTGCACCCAACTGAT
CTTCAGCATCTTTTACTTTCACCAGCGTTTCTGGGTGAGCAAAAACAGGAAGGCAAAATGCCGCAAAAAA
GGGAATAAGGGCGACACGGAAATGTTGAATACTCATACTCTTCCTTTTTCAATATTATTGAAGCATTTAT
CAGGGTTATTGTCTCATGAGCGGATACATATTTGAATGTATTTAGAAAAATAAACAAATAGGGGTTCCGC
GCACATTTCCCCGAAAAGTGCCACCTGACGTCTAAGAAACCATTATTATCATGACATTAACCTATAAAAA
TAGGCGTATCACGAGGCCCTTTCGTCTCGCGCGTTTCGGTGATGACGGTGAAAACCTCTGACACATGCAG
CTCCCGGAGACGGTCACAGCTTGTCTGTAAGCGGATGCCGGGAGCAGACAAGCCCGTCAGGGCGCGTCAG
CGGGTGTTGGCGGGTGTCGGGGCTGGCTTAACTATGCGGCATCAGAGCAGATTGTACTGAGAGTGCACCA
TATGCGGTGTGAAATACCGCACAGATGCGTAAGGAGAAAATACCGCATCAGGCGCCATTCGCCATTCAGG
CTGCGCAACTGTTGGGAAGGGCGATCGGTGCGGGCCTCTTCGCTATTACGCCAGCTGGCGAAAGGGGGAT
GTGCTGCAAGGCGATTAAGTTGGGTAACGCCAGGGTTTTCCCAGTCACGACGTTGTAAAACGACGGCCAG
TGAGTTCGAGCTTGCATGCCTGCAGGTCGTTACATAACTTACGGTAAATGGCCCGCCTGGCTGACCGCCC
AACGACCCCCGCCCATTGACGTCAATAATGACGTATGTTCCCATAGTAACGCCAATAGGGACTTTCCATT
GACGTCAATGGGTGGAGTATTTACGGTAAACTGCCCACTTGGCAGTACATCAAGTGTATCATATGCCAAG
TACGCCCCCTATTGACGTCAATGACGGTAAATGGCCCGCCTGGCATTATGCCCAGTACATGACCTTATGG
GACTTTCCTACTTGGCAGTACATCTACGTATTAGTCATCGCTATTACCATGGTGATGCGGTTTTGGCAGT
ACATCAATGGGCGTGGATAGCGGTTTGACTCACGGGGATTTCCAAGTCTCCACCCCATTGACGTCAATGG
GAGTTTGTTTTGGCACCAAAATCAACGGGACTTTCCAAAATGTCGTAACAACTCCGCCCCATTGACGCAA
ATGGGCGGTAGGCGTGTACGGTGGGAGGTCTATATAAGCAGAGCTCGTTTAG
